Addgene plasmid #103641: LSB-hsa-miR-548v
Purpose: Used to sense miRNA activity using fluorescence based tools. hsa-miR-548v target in 3' UTR of of mKate. miRNA activity can be measured by the repression of mKate2 relative to EBFP2 fluorescent proteins . Plasmid is inherently unstable; please see Depositor Comments
Depositing lab: Ron Weiss. Depositing organization: Massachusetts Institute of Technology. Publication: A mixed antagonistic/synergistic miRNA repression model enables accurate predictions of multi-input miRNA sensor activity. Gam JJ, Babb J, Weiss R. Nat Commun. 2018 Jun 22;9(1):2430. doi: 10.1038/s41467-018-04575-0. PubMed 29934631.
Backbone
  Vector backbone: Low Sensor Backbone (LSB)
  Vector type: Mammalian Expression, Synthetic Biology
Growth in bacteria
  Bacterial resistance: Ampicillin and Kanamycin, 100 & 50 μg/mL
  Growth temperature: 30°C
  Growth strain: NEB Stable
  Copy number: High Copy
Gene/Insert
  Gene/Insert name: hsa-miR-548v target
  Species: H. sapiens (human)
  Entrez Gene: MIR548V
  Promoter: EF-1a
  Cloning method: Gibson Cloning
Terms and licenses: Academic/Nonprofit Terms; Industry Terms: Not Available to Industry
Depositor comments: Please note that this plasmid is inherently unstable due to a repeating poly A element. We recommend performing a diagnostic digest on multiple colonies upon receipt. The depositors would like to note the presence of several discrepancies between the depositor sequence and physical plasmid sequence. In particular, the sequences upstream and downstream of the puromycin coding region have 10 bp insertions which do not affect the ability to perform puromycin selection. The sequences for those regions within the physical plasmids are as follows: Upstream of Puro: GAATTCGACCGCCTGTCTCAAGGTGCCACC; Downstream of Puro: GCTTTGAGACTACGCGTGAATTCACTCCTC. Please contact if you are interested in this plasmid prior to placing an order.
How to cite: LSB-hsa-miR-548v was a gift from Ron Weiss (Addgene plasmid # 103641 ; http://n2t.net/addgene:103641 ; RRID:Addgene_103641)
