[The description below was written by a language model from this plasmid's Addgene catalogue record and pLannotate feature annotations shown in this document.]
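Description:
LSB-hsa-miR-548v is a mammalian expression plasmid from a synthetic-biology miRNA sensor series, built on the Low Sensor Backbone (LSB) and designed to report the activity of human miR-548v by fluorescence. It is propagated in E. coli on a high-copy ColE1/pUC-type origin and carries both a β-lactamase gene (ampicillin resistance) and an aph(3')-Ia gene (kanamycin resistance), with both antibiotics listed for bacterial selection. Remnants of a lac promoter/operator region are also annotated in the backbone.

The payload consists of two parallel transcription units, each driven by the human EF-1α core promoter with its intron A and terminated by a rabbit β-globin polyadenylation signal. One unit expresses the red fluorescent protein mKate2 and, according to the record, carries the hsa-miR-548v target in its 3' UTR. The target itself is not annotated in the feature table, though an unannotated stretch lies between the mKate2 coding region and its poly(A) signal. The other unit expresses the blue fluorescent protein EBFP2 without the target and serves as an internal reference. When miR-548v is active in transfected cells, it represses mKate2, so the ratio of mKate2 to EBFP2 fluorescence gives a normalised readout of miRNA activity. Gateway attB4, attB1 and attB2 sites flanking the promoters and coding regions reflect modular assembly of these units.

A puromycin N-acetyltransferase gene with its own β-globin poly(A) signal allows puromycin selection in mammalian cells, though no promoter for it is annotated. The depositor notes that the repeated poly(A) elements make the plasmid inherently unstable. The physical plasmid also differs slightly from the deposited sequence, with short insertions flanking the puromycin coding region that do not affect selection.
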