Features (pLannotate 1.2.2; 28 found; start..end, strand, type, name):
     87..675     -  rep_origin     ori: high-copy-number ColE1/pMB1/pBR322/pUC origin of replication
    846..1706    -  CDS            AmpR: β-lactamase; bla; confers resistance to ampicillin, carbenicillin, and related antibiotics
   1707..1778    -  promoter       AmpR promoter: bla
   1857..2456    +  CDS            PuroR: puromycin N-acetyltransferase; pac from Streptomyces alboniger; confers resistance to puromycin
   2461..2541    +  CDS            HBB (fragment): HBB_PONPY - Experimental evidence at transcript level: Swiss-Prot protein existence level 2. Involved in oxygen transport from the lung to the various peripheral tissues. From Pongo pygmaeus (Bornean orangutan).
   2612..2667    +  polyA_signal   β-globin poly(A) signal: rabbit β-globin polyadenylation signal (Gil and Proudfoot, 1987)
   3646..3666    +  protein_bind   attB4: mutant version of attB; core recombination site for the Gateway® BP reaction BP Clonase™
   3734..3945    +  promoter       EF-1α core promoter: core promoter for human elongation factor EF-1α
   3946..4884    +  intron         EF-1α intron A: intron upstream of the start codon of human EF-1α
   4911..4931    +  protein_bind   attB1: mutant version of attB; core recombination site for the Gateway® BP reaction BP Clonase™
   4951..5646    +  CDS            mKate2: mKate2 is a basic (constitutively fluorescent) red fluorescent protein published in 2009, derived from Entacmaea quadricolor. It is reported to be a rapidly-maturing monomer with moderate acid sensitivity.
   5666..5690    -  protein_bind   attB2: mutant version of attB; recombination site for the Gateway® BP reaction BP Clonase™
   5834..5908    +  CDS            HBB (fragment): HBB_PONPY - Experimental evidence at transcript level: Swiss-Prot protein existence level 2. Involved in oxygen transport from the lung to the various peripheral tissues. From Pongo pygmaeus (Bornean orangutan).
   5979..6034    +  polyA_signal   β-globin poly(A) signal: rabbit β-globin polyadenylation signal (Gil and Proudfoot, 1987)
   6418..6443    +  misc_feature   SA: splice acceptor site
   7115..7135    +  protein_bind   attB4: mutant version of attB; core recombination site for the Gateway® BP reaction BP Clonase™
   7203..7414    +  promoter       EF-1α core promoter: core promoter for human elongation factor EF-1α
   7415..8353    +  intron         EF-1α intron A: intron upstream of the start codon of human EF-1α
   8380..8400    +  protein_bind   attB1: mutant version of attB; core recombination site for the Gateway® BP reaction BP Clonase™
   8411..9127    +  CDS            EBFP2: EBFP2 is a basic (constitutively fluorescent) blue fluorescent protein published in 2007, derived from Aequorea victoria. It is reported to be a rapidly-maturing monomer with moderate acid sensitivity.
   9135..9159    -  protein_bind   attB2: mutant version of attB; recombination site for the Gateway® BP reaction BP Clonase™
   9163..9243    +  CDS            HBB (fragment): HBB_PONPY - Experimental evidence at transcript level: Swiss-Prot protein existence level 2. Involved in oxygen transport from the lung to the various peripheral tissues. From Pongo pygmaeus (Bornean orangutan).
   9314..9369    +  polyA_signal   β-globin poly(A) signal: rabbit β-globin polyadenylation signal (Gil and Proudfoot, 1987)
   9752..9774    -  protein_bind   lac operator (fragment): The lac repressor binds to the lac operator to inhibit transcription in E. coli. This inhibition can be relieved by adding lactose or isopropyl-β-D-thiogalactopyranoside (IPTG). lac repressor encoded by lacI
   9778..9808    -  promoter       lac promoter: promoter for the E. coli lac operon
   9823..9844    -  protein_bind   CAP binding site: CAP binding activates transcription in the presence of cAMP. E. coli catabolite activator protein
   9857..9896    -  CDS            lacI (fragment): lac repressor; lacI; The lac repressor binds to the lac operator to inhibit transcription in E. coli. This inhibition can be relieved by adding lactose or isopropyl-β-D-thiogalactopyranoside (IPTG).
  10069..10878   +  CDS            KanR: aminoglycoside phosphotransferase; aph(3')-Ia; confers resistance to kanamycin in bacteria or G418 (Geneticin®) in eukaryotes
>Addgene plasmid #103641 | LSB-hsa-miR-548v | depositor full sequence | sequence record 196330 | Full Sequence
AATTGAGGGGATAACGCAGGAAAGAACATGTGAGCAAAAGGCCAGCAAAAGGCCAGGAACCGTAAAAAGG
CCGCGTTGCTGGCGTTTTTCCATAGGCTCCGCCCCCCTGACGAGCATCACAAAAATCGACGCTCAAGTCA
GAGGTGGCGAAACCCGACAGGACTATAAAGATACCAGGCGTTTCCCCCTGGAAGCTCCCTCGTGCGCTCT
CCTGTTCCGACCCTGCCGCTTACCGGATACCTGTCCGCCTTTCTCCCTTCGGGAAGCGTGGCGCTTTCTC
ATAGCTCACGCTGTAGGTATCTCAGTTCGGTGTAGGTCGTTCGCTCCAAGCTGGGCTGTGTGCACGAACC
CCCCGTTCAGCCCGACCGCTGCGCCTTATCCGGTAACTATCGTCTTGAGTCCAACCCGGTAAGACACGAC
TTATCGCCACTGGCAGCAGCCACTGGTAACAGGATTAGCAGAGCGAGGTATGTAGGCGGTGCTACAGAGT
TCTTGAAGTGGTGGCCTAACTACGGCTACACTAGAAGAACAGTATTTGGTATCTGCGCTCTGCTGAAGCC
AGTTACCTTCGGAAAAAGAGTTGGTAGCTCTTGATCCGGCAAACAAACCACCGCTGGTAGCGGTGGTTTT
TTTGTTTGCAAGCAGCAGATTACGCGCAGAAAAAAAGGATCTCAAGAAGATCCTTTGATCTTTTCTACGG
GGTCTGACGCTCAGTGGAACGAAAACTCACGTTAAGGGATTTTGGTCATGAGATTATCAAAAAGGATCTT
CACCTAGATCCTTTTAAATTAAAAATGAAGTTTTAAATCAATCTAAAGTATATATGAGTAAACTTGGTCT
GACAGTTACCAATGCTTAATCAGTGAGGCACCTATCTCAGCGATCTGTCTATTTCGTTCATCCATAGTTG
CCTGACTCCCCGTCGTGTAGATAACTACGATACGGGAGGGCTTACCATCTGGCCCCAGTGCTGCAATGAT
ACCGCGAGAACCACGCTCACCGGCTCCAGATTTATCAGCAATAAACCAGCCAGCCGGAAGGGCCGAGCGC
AGAAGTGGTCCTGCAACTTTATCCGCCTCCATCCAGTCTATTAATTGTTGCCGGGAAGCTAGAGTAAGTA
GTTCGCCAGTTAATAGTTTGCGCAACGTTGTTGCCATTGCTACAGGCATCGTGGTGTCACGCTCGTCGTT
TGGTATGGCTTCATTCAGCTCCGGTTCCCAACGATCAAGGCGAGTTACATGATCCCCCATGTTGTGCAAA
AAAGCGGTTAGCTCCTTCGGTCCTCCGATCGTTGTCAGAAGTAAGTTGGCCGCAGTGTTATCACTCATGG
TTATGGCAGCACTGCATAATTCTCTTACTGTCATGCCATCCGTAAGATGCTTTTCTGTGACTGGTGAGTA
CTCAACCAAGTCATTCTGAGAATAGTGTATGCGGCGACCGAGTTGCTCTTGCCCGGCGTCAATACGGGAT
AATACCGCGCCACATAGCAGAACTTTAAAAGTGCTCATCATTGGAAAACGTTCTTCGGGGCGAAAACTCT
CAAGGATCTTACCGCTGTTGAGATCCAGTTCGATGTAACCCACTCGTGCACCCAACTGATCTTCAGCATC
TTTTACTTTCACCAGCGTTTCTGGGTGAGCAAAAACAGGAAGGCAAAATGCCGCAAAAAAGGGAATAAGG
GCGACACGGAAATGTTGAATACTCATACTCTTCCTTTTTCAATATTATTGAAGCATTTATCAGGGTTATT
GTCTCATGAGCGGATACATATTTGAATGTAGCTCCGAATTTCTCGAGGGCTTGTCGACGACGGCGGTCTC
CGTCGTCAGGATCATGAATTCGACCCGCCTGCCACCATGACCGAGTACAAGCCCACGGTGCGCCTCGCCA
CCCGCGACGACGTCCCCCGGGCCGTACGCACCCTCGCCGCCGCGTTCGCCGACTACCCCGCCACGCGCCA
CACCGTCGACCCGGACCGCCACATCGAGCGGGTCACCGAGCTGCAAGAACTCTTCCTCACGCGCGTCGGG
CTCGACATCGGCAAGGTGTGGGTCGCGGACGACGGCGCCGCGGTGGCGGTCTGGACCACGCCGGAGAGCG
TCGAAGCGGGGGCGGTGTTCGCCGAGATCGGCCCGCGCATGGCCGAGTTGAGCGGTTCCCGGCTGGCCGC
GCAGCAACAGATGGAAGGCCTCCTGGCGCCGCACCGGCCCAAGGAGCCCGCGTGGTTCCTGGCCACCGTC
GGCGTCTCGCCCGACCACCAGGGCAAGGGTCTGGGCAGCGCCGTCGTGCTCCCCGGAGTGGAGGCGGCCG
AGCGCGCCGGGGTGCCCGCCTTCCTGGAGACATCCGCGCCCCGCAACCTCCCCTTCTACGAGCGGCTCGG
CTTCACCGTCACCGCCGACGTCGAGGTGCCCGAAGGACCGCGCACCTGGTGCATGACCCGCAAGCCCGGT
GCCTGATACGCGTGAATTCACTCCTCAGGTGCAGGCTGCCTATCAGAAGGTGGTGGCTGGTGTGGCCAAT
GCCCTGGCTCACAAATACCACTGAGATCTTTTTCCCTCTGCCAAAAATTATGGGGACATCATGAAGCCCC
TTGAGCATCTGACTTCTGGCTAATAAAGGAAATTTATTTTCATTGCAATAGTGTGTTGGAATTTTTTGTG
TCTCTCACTCGGAAGGACATATGGGAGGGCAAATCATTTAAAACATCAGAATGAGTATTTGGTTTAGAGT
TTGGCAACATATGCCCATATGCTGGCTGCCATGAACAAAGGTTGGCTATAAAGAGGTCATCAGTATATGA
AACAGCCCCCTGCTGTCCATTCCTTATTCCATAGAAAAGCCTTGACTTGAGGTTAGATTTTTTTTATATT
TTGTTTTGTGTTATTTTTTTCTTTAACATCCCTAAAATTTTCCTTACATGTTTTACTAGCCAGATTTTTC
CTCCTCTCCTGACTACTCCCAGTCATAGCTGTCCCTCTTCTCTTATGGAGATCCCTCGACCTGCAGCCCA
AGCTTGAATTCTCTAGAATTACCCTGTTATCCCTATGCTTGGTTTACCGAGCTCTTATTGGTTTTCAAAC
TTCATTGACTGTGCCCAACGCGCCTGGGAGCTCACGGGGACAGCCCCCCCCCAAAGCCCCCAGGGATGTA
ATTACGTCCCTCCCCCGCTAGGGGGCAGCAGCGAGCCGCCCGGGGCTCCGCTCCGGTCCGGCGCTCCCCC
CGCATCCCCGAGCCGGCAGCGTGCGGGGACAGCCCGGGCACGGGGAAGGTGGCACGGGATCGCTTTCCTC
TGAACGCTTCTCGCTGCTCTTTGAGCCTGCAGACACCTGGGGGGATACGGGGAAAAAGCTAGGCTGAAAG
ACCGGTTCTTAGAATGACACGCGCCTGGGAGCTCACGGGGACAGCCCCCCCCCAAAGCCCCCAGGGATGT
AATTACGTCCCTCCCCCGCTAGGGGGCAGCAGCGAGCCGCCCGGGGCTCCGCTCCGGTCCGGCGCTCCCC
CCGCATCCCCGAGCCGGCAGCGTGCGGGGACAGCCCGGGCACGGGGAAGGTGGCACGGGATCGCTTTCCT
CTGAACGCTTCTCGCTGCTCTTTGAGCCTGCAGACACCTGGGGGGATACGGGGAAAAAGCTAACTTCTGA
GACGACAACTTTGTATAGAAAAGTTGGCTCCGAATTCGCCCTTGACAGCAGAGATCCAGTTTGGTTAATT
AATTGGCTCCGGTGCCCGTCAGTGGGCAGAGCGCACATCGCCCACAGTCCCCGAGAAGTTGTGGGGAGGG
GTCGGCAATTGAACCGGTGCCTAGAGAAGGTGGCGCGGGGTAAACTGGGAAAGTGATGTCGTGTACTGGC
TCCGCCTTTTTCCCGAGGGTGGGGGAGAACCGTATATAAGTGCAGTAGTCGCCGTGAACGTTCTTTTTCG
CAACGGGTTTGCCGCCAGAACACAGGTAAGTGCCGTGTGTGGTTCCCGCGGGCCTGGCCTCTTTACGGGT
TATGGCCCTTGCGTGCCTTGAATTACTTCCACCTGGCTGCAGTACGTGATTCTTGATCCCGAGCTTCGGG
TTGGAAGTGGGTGGGAGAGTTCGAGGCCTTGCGCTTAAGGAGCCCCTTCGCCTCGTGCTTGAGTTGAGGC
CTGGCCTGGGCGCTGGGGCCGCCGCGTGCGAATCTGGTGGCACCTTCGCGCCTGTCTCGCTGCTTTCGAT
AAGTCTCTAGCCATTTAAAATTTTTGATGACCTGCTGCGACGCTTTTTTTCTGGCAAGATAGTCTTGTAA
ATGCGGGCCAAGATCTGCACACTGGTATTTCGGTTTTTGGGGCCGCGGGCGGCGACGGGGCCCGTGCGTC
CCAGCGCACATGTTCGGCGAGGCGGGGCCTGCGAGCGCGGCCACCGAGAATCGGACGGGGGTAGTCTCAA
GCTGGCCGGCCTGCTCTGGTGCCTGGCCTCGCGCCGCCGTGTATCGCCCCGCCCTGGGCGGCAAGGCTGG
CCCGGTCGGCACCAGTTGCGTGAGCGGAAAGATGGCCGCTTCCCGGCCCTGCTGCAGGGAGCTCAAAATG
GAGGACGCGGCGCTCGGGAGAGCGGGCGGGTGAGTCACCCACACAAAGGAAAAGGGCCTTTCCGTCCTCA
GCCGTCGCTTCATGTGACTCCACGGAGTACCGGGCGCCGTCCAGGCACCTCGATTAGTTCTCGAGCTTTT
GGAGTACGTCGTCTTTAGGTTGGGGGGAGGGGTTTTATGCGATGGAGTTTCCCCACACTGAGTGGGTGGA
GACTGAAGTTAGGCCAGCTTGGCACTTGATGTAATTCTCCTTGGAATTTGCCCTTTTTGAGTTTGGATCT
TGGTTCATTCTCAAGCCTCAGACAGTGGTTCAAAGTTTTTTTCTTCCATTTCAGGTGTCGTGAGAAGGGC
GAATTCGACCCAAGTTTGTACAAAAAAGCAGGCTGGATCCAGGTGCCACCATGGTGAGCGAGCTGATTAA
GGAGAACATGCACATGAAGCTGTACATGGAGGGCACCGTGAACAACCACCACTTCAAGTGCACATCCGAG
GGCGAAGGCAAGCCCTACGAGGGCACCCAGACCATGAGAATCAAGGCGGTCGAGGGCGGCCCTCTCCCCT
TCGCCTTCGACATCCTGGCTACCAGCTTCATGTACGGCAGCAAAACCTTCATCAACCACACCCAGGGCAT
CCCCGACTTCTTTAAGCAGTCCTTCCCCGAGGGCTTCACATGGGAGAGAGTCACCACATACGAAGATGGG
GGCGTGCTGACCGCTACCCAGGACACCAGCCTCCAGGACGGCTGCCTCATCTACAACGTCAAGATCAGAG
GGGTGAACTTCCCATCCAACGGCCCTGTGATGCAGAAGAAAACACTCGGCTGGGAGGCCTCCACCGAGAC
ACTGTACCCCGCTGACGGCGGCCTGGAAGGCAGAGCCGACATGGCCCTGAAGCTCGTGGGCGGGGGCCAC
CTGATCTGCAACCTTAAGACCACATACAGATCCAAGAAACCCGCTAAGAACCTCAAGATGCCCGGCGTCT
ACTATGTGGACAGGAGACTGGAAAGAATCAAGGAGGCCGACAAAGAGACATACGTCGAGCAGCACGAGGT
GGCTGTGGCCAGATACTGCGACCTCCCTAGCAAACTGGGGCACAAACTTAATTGAGAATTCTACCACCCA
GCTTTCTTGTACAAAGTGGTACGTCTCAAGACCAGAGGTCTCTGCTTGGAATTGTTGGTGCAAAAGTAAC
TGTAGCTTGGTGCAAAAGTAACTGTAGCTTGGTGCAAAAGTAACTGTAGCTTGGTGCAAAAGTAACTGTA
GCTCAACCAGAAGAGACCTGTGCTTCACTCCTCAGGTGCAGGCTGCCTATCAGAAGGTGGTGGCTGGTGT
GGCCAATGCCCTGGCTCACAAATACCACTGAGATCTTTTTCCCTCTGCCAAAAATTATGGGGACATCATG
AAGCCCCTTGAGCATCTGACTTCTGGCTAATAAAGGAAATTTATTTTCATTGCAATAGTGTGTTGGAATT
TTTTGTGTCTCTCACTCGGAAGGACATATGGGAGGGCAAATCATTTAAAACATCAGAATGAGTATTTGGT
TTAGAGTTTGGCAACATATGCCCATATGCTGGCTGCCATGAACAAAGGTTGGCTATAAAGAGGTCATCAG
TATATGAAACAGCCCCCTGCTGTCCATTCCTTATTCCATAGAAAAGCCTTGACTTGAGGTTAGATTTTTT
TTATATTTTGTTTTGTGTTATTTTTTTCTTTAACATCCCTAAAATTTTCCTTACATGTTTTACTAGCCAG
ATTTTTCCTCCTCTCCTGACTACTCCCAGTCATAGCTGTCCCTCTTCTCTTATGGAGATCCCGAGCGGTG
CGTTTTTATGCTTGTAGTATTGTATAATGTTTTTAAGATCCAAGCTTCTGACCTCTTCTCTTCCTCCCAC
AGGGCCTCGAGACAATTGCATCGATGGTACCAGTGAAAGTCTGCAATGAATTCGAGTTGGCGCGCCTGTC
ATTCTAAATCTCTCTTTCAGCCTAAAGCTTTTTCCCCGTATCCCCCCAGGTGTCTGCAGGCTCAAAGAGC
AGCGAGAAGCGTTCAGAGGAAAGCGATCCCGTGCCACCTTCCCCGTGCCCGGGCTGTCCCCGCACGCTGC
CGGCTCGGGGATGCGGGGGGAGCGCCGGACCGGAGCGGAGCCCCGGGCGGCTCGCTGCTGCCCCCTAGCG
GGGGAGGGACGTAATTACATCCCTGGGGGCTTTGGGAGGGGGCTGTCCCCGTGAGCTCCCAGGCGCGCCT
GTCATTCTAAATCTCTCTTTCAGCCTAAAGCTTTTTCCCCGTATCCCCCCAGGTGTCTGCAGGCTCAAAG
AGCAGCGAGAAGCGTTCAGAGGAAAGCGATCCCGTGCCACCTTCCCCGTGCCCGGGCTGTCCCCGCACGC
TGCCGGCTCGGGGATGCGGGGGGAGCGCCGGACCGGAGCGGAGCCCCGGGCGGCTCGCTGCTGCCCCCTA
GCGGGGGAGGGACGTAATTACATCCCTGGGGGCTTTGGGGGGGGGCTGTCCCCGTGAGCTCCCAGGCGCG
CCAACTCGGTACCGTATCGATGTCGACGTTAACGCTAGTGATATCAACTTTGTATAGAAAAGTTGGCTCC
GAATTCGCCCTTGACAGCAGAGATCCAGTTTGGTTAATTAATTGGCTCCGGTGCCCGTCAGTGGGCAGAG
CGCACATCGCCCACAGTCCCCGAGAAGTTGTGGGGAGGGGTCGGCAATTGAACCGGTGCCTAGAGAAGGT
GGCGCGGGGTAAACTGGGAAAGTGATGTCGTGTACTGGCTCCGCCTTTTTCCCGAGGGTGGGGGAGAACC
GTATATAAGTGCAGTAGTCGCCGTGAACGTTCTTTTTCGCAACGGGTTTGCCGCCAGAACACAGGTAAGT
GCCGTGTGTGGTTCCCGCGGGCCTGGCCTCTTTACGGGTTATGGCCCTTGCGTGCCTTGAATTACTTCCA
CCTGGCTGCAGTACGTGATTCTTGATCCCGAGCTTCGGGTTGGAAGTGGGTGGGAGAGTTCGAGGCCTTG
CGCTTAAGGAGCCCCTTCGCCTCGTGCTTGAGTTGAGGCCTGGCCTGGGCGCTGGGGCCGCCGCGTGCGA
ATCTGGTGGCACCTTCGCGCCTGTCTCGCTGCTTTCGATAAGTCTCTAGCCATTTAAAATTTTTGATGAC
CTGCTGCGACGCTTTTTTTCTGGCAAGATAGTCTTGTAAATGCGGGCCAAGATCTGCACACTGGTATTTC
GGTTTTTGGGGCCGCGGGCGGCGACGGGGCCCGTGCGTCCCAGCGCACATGTTCGGCGAGGCGGGGCCTG
CGAGCGCGGCCACCGAGAATCGGACGGGGGTAGTCTCAAGCTGGCCGGCCTGCTCTGGTGCCTGGCCTCG
CGCCGCCGTGTATCGCCCCGCCCTGGGCGGCAAGGCTGGCCCGGTCGGCACCAGTTGCGTGAGCGGAAAG
ATGGCCGCTTCCCGGCCCTGCTGCAGGGAGCTCAAAATGGAGGACGCGGCGCTCGGGAGAGCGGGCGGGT
GAGTCACCCACACAAAGGAAAAGGGCCTTTCCGTCCTCAGCCGTCGCTTCATGTGACTCCACGGAGTACC
GGGCGCCGTCCAGGCACCTCGATTAGTTCTCGAGCTTTTGGAGTACGTCGTCTTTAGGTTGGGGGGAGGG
GTTTTATGCGATGGAGTTTCCCCACACTGAGTGGGTGGAGACTGAAGTTAGGCCAGCTTGGCACTTGATG
TAATTCTCCTTGGAATTTGCCCTTTTTGAGTTTGGATCTTGGTTCATTCTCAAGCCTCAGACAGTGGTTC
AAAGTTTTTTTCTTCCATTTCAGGTGTCGTGAGAAGGGCGAATTCGACCCAAGTTTGTACAAAAAAGCAG
GCTCGCCACCATGGTGAGCAAGGGCGAGGAGCTGTTCACCGGGGTGGTGCCCATCCTGGTCGAGCTGGAC
GGCGACGTAAACGGCCACAAGTTCAGCGTGAGGGGCGAGGGCGAGGGCGATGCCACCAACGGCAAGCTGA
CCCTGAAGTTCATCTGCACCACCGGCAAGCTGCCCGTGCCCTGGCCCACCCTCGTGACCACCCTGAGCCA
CGGCGTGCAGTGCTTCGCCCGCTACCCCGACCACATGAAGCAGCACGACTTCTTCAAGTCCGCCATGCCC
GAAGGCTACGTCCAGGAGCGCACCATCTTCTTCAAGGACGACGGCACCTACAAGACCCGCGCCGAGGTGA
AGTTCGAGGGCGACACCCTAGTGAACCGCATCGAGCTGAAGGGCGTCGACTTCAAGGAGGACGGCAACAT
CCTGGGGCACAAGCTGGAGTACAACTTCAACAGCCACAACATCTATATCATGGCCGTCAAGCAGAAGAAC
GGCATCAAGGTGAACTTCAAGATCCGCCACAACGTGGAGGACGGCAGCGTGCAGCTCGCCGACCACTACC
AGCAGAACACCCCCATCGGCGACGGCCCCGTGCTGCTGCCCGACAGCCACTACCTGAGCACCCAGTCCGT
GCTGAGCAAAGACCCCAACGAGAAGCGCGATCACATGGTCCTGCTGGAGTTCCGCACCGCCGCCGGGATC
ACTCTCGGCATGGACGAGCTGTACAAGTAATACCACCCAGCTTTCTTGTACAAAGTGGTACGCGTGAATT
CACTCCTCAGGTGCAGGCTGCCTATCAGAAGGTGGTGGCTGGTGTGGCCAATGCCCTGGCTCACAAATAC
CACTGAGATCTTTTTCCCTCTGCCAAAAATTATGGGGACATCATGAAGCCCCTTGAGCATCTGACTTCTG
GCTAATAAAGGAAATTTATTTTCATTGCAATAGTGTGTTGGAATTTTTTGTGTCTCTCACTCGGAAGGAC
ATATGGGAGGGCAAATCATTTAAAACATCAGAATGAGTATTTGGTTTAGAGTTTGGCAACATATGCCCAT
ATGCTGGCTGCCATGAACAAAGGTTGGCTATAAAGAGGTCATCAGTATATGAAACAGCCCCCTGCTGTCC
ATTCCTTATTCCATAGAAAAGCCTTGACTTGAGGTTAGATTTTTTTTATATTTTGTTTTGTGTTATTTTT
TTCTTTAACATCCCTAAAATTTTCCTTACATGTTTTACTAGCCAGATTTTTCCTCCTCTCCTGACTACTC
CCAGTCATAGCTGTCCCTCTTCTCTTATGGAGATCCCTCGACCTGCAGCCCAAGCTTGGCGTAATCATGG
TCATAGCTGTTTCCTGTGTGAAATTGTTATCCGCTCACAATTCCACACAACATACGAGCCGGAAGCATAA
AGTGTAAAGCCTGGGGTGCCTAATGAGTGAGCTAACTCACATTAATTGCGTTGCGCTCACTGCCCGCTTT
CCAGTCGGGAAACCTGTCGTGCCAGCGGATCGACAGTACTAAGCTTGGTCTAATACCCAATCTCTCGTCT
TATCCAGATGTTTTATACGCCTCTGGCCCGTGTCTCAAAATCTCTGATGTTACATTGCACAAGATAAAAT
AATATCATCATGAACAATAAAACTGTCTGCTTACATAAACAGTAATACAAGGGGTGTTATGAGCCATATT
CAACGGGAAACGTCGAGGCCGCGATTAAATTCCAACATGGATGCTGATTTATATGGGTATAAATGGGCTC
GCGATAATGTCGGGCAATCAGGTGCGACAATCTATCGCTTGTATGGGAAGCCCGATGCGCCAGAGTTGTT
TCTGAAACATGGCAAAGGTAGCGTTGCCAATGATGTTACAGATGAGATGGTCAGACTAAACTGGCTGACG
GAATTTATGCCTCTTCCGACCATCAAGCATTTTATCCGTACTCCTGATGATGCATGGTTACTCACCACTG
CGATCCCCGGAAAAACAGCATTCCAGGTATTAGAAGAATATCCTGATTCAGGTGAAAATATTGTTGATGC
GCTGGCAGTGTTCCTGCGCCGGTTGCATTCGATTCCTGTTTGTAATTGTCCTTTTAACAGCGATCGCGTA
TTTCGTCTCGCTCAGGCGCAATCACGAATGAATAACGGTTTGGTTGATGCGAGTGATTTTGATGACGAGC
GTAATGGCTGGCCTGTTGAACAAGTCTGGAAAGAAATGCATAAACTTTTGCCATTCTCACCGGATTCAGT
CGTCACTCATGGTGATTTCTCACTTGATAACCTTATTTTTGACGAGGGGAAATTAATAGGTTGTATTGAT
GTTGGACGAGTCGGAATCGCAGACCGATACCAGGATCTTGCCATCCTATGGAACTGCCTCGGTGAGTTTT
CTCCTTCATTACAGAAACGGCTTTTTCAAAAATATGGTATTGATAATCCTGATATGAATAAATTGCAGTT
TCATTTGATGCTCGATGAGTTTTTCTAATCAGAATTGGTTAATTGGTTGTAACACTGGCAGAGCATTACG
CTGACTTGACGGGACGGCGCAAGCTCATGACCAAAATCCCTTAACGTGAGTTACGCGTCGTTCCACTGAG
CGTCAGAGGTATCACTAGTATTACAGAGGTAAGTTATAACAGTCGCCTAACCC
