>Addgene plasmid #103641 | LSB-hsa-miR-548v | depositor partial sequence | sequence record 196331 | hsa-miR-548v target
TGGTGCAAAAGTAACTGTAGCT
